>Addgene plasmid #134340 | pCMV-T7-AcrIIC1-NLS(SV40) (KAC208) | addgene full sequence | sequence record 267374 | Addgene NGS Result
GACATTGATTATTGACTAGTTATTAATAGTAATCAATTACGGGGTCATTAGTTCATAGCCCATATATGGA
GTTCCGCGTTACATAACTTACGGTAAATGGCCCGCCTGGCTGACCGCCCAACGACCCCCGCCCATTGACG
TCAATAATGACGTATGTTCCCATAGTAACGCCAATAGGGACTTTCCATTGACGTCAATGGGTGGAGTATT
TACGGTAAACTGCCCACTTGGCAGTACATCAAGTGTATCATATGCCAAGTACGCCCCCTATTGACGTCAA
TGACGGTAAATGGCCCGCCTGGCATTATGCCCAGTACATGACCTTATGGGACTTTCCTACTTGGCAGTAC
ATCTACGTATTAGTCATCGCTATTACCATGGTGATGCGGTTTTGGCAGTACATCAATGGGCGTGGATAGC
GGTTTGACTCACGGGGATTTCCAAGTCTCCACCCCATTGACGTCAATGGGAGTTTGTTTTGGCACCAAAA
TCAACGGGACTTTCCAAAATGTCGTAACAACTCCGCCCCATTGACGCAAATGGGCGGTAGGCGTGTACGG
TGGGAGGTCTATATAAGCAGAGCTGGTTTAGTGAACCGTCAGATCCGCTAGAGATCCGCGGCCGCTAATA
CGACTCACTATAGGGAGAGCCGCCACCATGGGCAAGGAGGTGTTCAAGCTGAAGCCCGAGCTGGTGACCT
ACAAGGGCTGCGGCTGGGCCCTGGCCTGCATCAAGGACGGCGAGATCATCGACCTGACCTACGTGAGAGA
CCTGGGCATCGAGGAGTACGACGAGAACTTCGACGGCCTGGAGCCCGAGATCATCTACTACGACGTGGTG
GCCAGCCAGGCCTGCAAGGAGGTGGCCTACAGATACGAGGAGATGGGCGAGTTCACCTTCGGCCTGTGCA
GCTGCTGGGAGTTCAACGTGATGGGATCCGGCGGTGGAGGCAGTGGGCCCAAGAAGAAGAGGAAAGTCTG
ACCGGTCATCATCACCATCACCATTGAGTTTAAACCCGCTGATCAGCCTCGACTGTGCCTTCTAGTTGCC
AGCCATCTGTTGTTTGCCCCTCCCCCGTGCCTTCCTTGACCCTGGAAGGTGCCACTCCCACTGTCCTTTC
CTAATAAAATGAGGAAATTGCATCGCATTGTCTGAGTAGGTGTCATTCTATTCTGGGGGGTGGGGTGGGG
CAGGACAGCAAGGGGGAGGATTGGGAAGACAATAGCAGGCATGCTGGGGATGCGGTGGGCTCTATGGCTT
CTGAGGCGGAAAGAACCAGCTGGGGCTCGATACCGTCGACCTCTAGCTAGAGCTTGGCGTAATCATGGTC
ATAGCTGTTTCCTGTGTGAAATTGTTATCCGCTCACAATTCCACACAACATACGAGCCGGAAGCATAAAG
TGTAAAGCCTAGGGTGCCTAATGAGTGAGCTAACTCACATTAATTGCGTTGCGCTCACTGCCCGCTTTCC
AGTCGGGAAACCTGTCGTGCCAGCTGCATTAATGAATCGGCCAACGCGCGGGGAGAGGCGGTTTGCGTAT
TGGGCGCTCTTCCGCTTCCTCGCTCACTGACTCGCTGCGCTCGGTCGTTCGGCTGCGGCGAGCGGTATCA
GCTCACTCAAAGGCGGTAATACGGTTATCCACAGAATCAGGGGATAACGCAGGAAAGAACATGTGAGCAA
AAGGCCAGCAAAAGGCCAGGAACCGTAAAAAGGCCGCGTTGCTGGCGTTTTTCCATAGGCTCCGCCCCCC
TGACGAGCATCACAAAAATCGACGCTCAAGTCAGAGGTGGCGAAACCCGACAGGACTATAAAGATACCAG
GCGTTTCCCCCTGGAAGCTCCCTCGTGCGCTCTCCTGTTCCGACCCTGCCGCTTACCGGATACCTGTCCG
CCTTTCTCCCTTCGGGAAGCGTGGCGCTTTCTCATAGCTCACGCTGTAGGTATCTCAGTTCGGTGTAGGT
CGTTCGCTCCAAGCTGGGCTGTGTGCACGAACCCCCCGTTCAGCCCGACCGCTGCGCCTTATCCGGTAAC
TATCGTCTTGAGTCCAACCCGGTAAGACACGACTTATCGCCACTGGCAGCAGCCACTGGTAACAGGATTA
GCAGAGCGAGGTATGTAGGCGGTGCTACAGAGTTCTTGAAGTGGTGGCCTAACTACGGCTACACTAGAAG
AACAGTATTTGGTATCTGCGCTCTGCTGAAGCCAGTTACCTTCGGAAAAAGAGTTGGTAGCTCTTGATCC
GGCAAACAAACCACCGCTGGTAGCGGTGGTTTTTTTGTTTGCAAGCAGCAGATTACGCGCAGAAAAAAAG
GATCTCAAGAAGATCCTTTGATCTTTTCTACGGGGTCTGACGCTCAGTGGAACGAAAACTCACGTTAAGG
GATTTTGGTCATGAGATTATCAAAAAGGATCTTCACCTAGATCCTTTTAAATTAAAAATGAAGTTTTAAA
TCAATCTAAAGTATATATGAGTAAACTTGGTCTGACAGTTACCAATGCTTAATCAGTGAGGCACCTATCT
CAGCGATCTGTCTATTTCGTTCATCCATAGTTGCCTGACTCCCCGTCGTGTAGATAACTACGATACGGGA
GGGCTTACCATCTGGCCCCAGTGCTGCAATGATACCGCGAGACCCACGCTCACCGGCTCCAGATTTATCA
GCAATAAACCAGCCAGCCGGAAGGGCCGAGCGCAGAAGTGGTCCTGCAACTTTATCCGCCTCCATCCAGT
CTATTAATTGTTGCCGGGAAGCTAGAGTAAGTAGTTCGCCAGTTAATAGTTTGCGCAACGTTGTTGCCAT
TGCTACAGGCATCGTGGTGTCACGCTCGTCGTTTGGTATGGCTTCATTCAGCTCCGGTTCCCAACGATCA
AGGCGAGTTACATGATCCCCCATGTTGTGCAAAAAAGCGGTTAGCTCCTTCGGTCCTCCGATCGTTGTCA
GAAGTAAGTTGGCCGCAGTGTTATCACTCATGGTTATGGCAGCACTGCATAATTCTCTTACTGTCATGCC
ATCCGTAAGATGCTTTTCTGTGACTGGTGAGTACTCAACCAAGTCATTCTGAGAATAGTGTATGCGGCGA
CCGAGTTGCTCTTGCCCGGCGTCAATACGGGATAATACCGCGCCACATAGCAGAACTTTAAAAGTGCTCA
TCATTGGAAAACGTTCTTCGGGGCGAAAACTCTCAAGGATCTTACCGCTGTTGAGATCCAGTTCGATGTA
ACCCACTCGTGCACCCAACTGATCTTCAGCATCTTTTACTTTCACCAGCGTTTCTGGGTGAGCAAAAACA
GGAAGGCAAAATGCCGCAAAAAAGGGAATAAGGGCGACACGGAAATGTTGAATACTCATACTCTTCCTTT
TTCAATATTATTGAAGCATTTATCAGGGTTATTGTCTCATGAGCGGATACATATTTGAATGTATTTAGAA
AAATAAACAAATAGGGGTTCCGCGCACATTTCCCCGAAAAGTGCCACCTGACGTCGACGGATCGGGAGAT
CGATCTCCCGATCCCCTAGGGTCGACTCTCAGTACAATCTGCTCTGATGCCGCATAGTTAAGCCAGTATC
TGCTCCCTGCTTGTGTGTTGGAGGTCGCTGAGTAGTGCGCGAGCAAAATTTAAGCTACAACAAGGCAAGG
CTTGACCGACAATTGCATGAAGAATCTGCTTAGGGTTAGGCGTTTTGCGCTGCTTCGCGATGTACGGGCC
AGATATACGCGTT
Features (pLannotate 1.2.2; 14 found; start..end, strand, type, name):
      1..380     +  enhancer       CMV enhancer: human cytomegalovirus immediate early enhancer
    381..584     +  promoter       CMV promoter: human cytomegalovirus (CMV) immediate early promoter
    626..644     +  promoter       T7 promoter: promoter for bacteriophage T7 RNA polymerase
   1033..1257    +  polyA_signal   bGH poly(A) signal: bovine growth hormone polyadenylation signal
   1261..1282    +  promoter       SV40 promoter (fragment): SV40 enhancer and early promoter
   1287..1303    +  misc_feature   MCS (fragment): pBluescript multiple cloning site
   1352..1368    -  protein_bind   lac operator: The lac repressor binds to the lac operator to inhibit transcription in E. coli. This inhibition can be relieved by adding lactose or isopropyl-β-D-thiogalactopyranoside (IPTG). lac repressor encoded by lacI
   1376..1406    -  promoter       lac promoter: promoter for the E. coli lac operon
   1421..1442    -  protein_bind   CAP binding site: CAP binding activates transcription in the presence of cAMP. E. coli catabolite activator protein
   1455..1547    -  CDS            lacI (fragment): lac repressor; lacI; The lac repressor binds to the lac operator to inhibit transcription in E. coli. This inhibition can be relieved by adding lactose or isopropyl-β-D-thiogalactopyranoside (IPTG).
   1730..2318    -  rep_origin     ori: high-copy-number ColE1/pMB1/pBR322/pUC origin of replication
   2489..3349    -  CDS            AmpR: β-lactamase; bla; confers resistance to ampicillin, carbenicillin, and related antibiotics
   3350..3454    -  promoter       AmpR promoter: bla
   3525..3569    -  misc_feature   bom (fragment): basis of mobility region from pBR322
