[The description below was written by a language model from this plasmid's Addgene catalogue record and pLannotate feature annotations shown in this document.]
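Description:
pCMV-T7-AcrIIC1-NLS(SV40), also called KAC208, is a small (about 3.7 kb) mammalian expression plasmid built by Gibson cloning into the JDS246 backbone. It is propagated in E. coli as a high-copy plasmid through a ColE1/pUC-type origin and is selected with ampicillin via the β-lactamase gene and its native promoter. The feature table also picks up backbone remnants with no evident role in the design: a short SV40 promoter fragment, a piece of a pBluescript multiple cloning site, lac promoter/operator and CAP-site elements, a lacI fragment, and a partial bom region. No mammalian selection marker is annotated, so the plasmid appears suited to transient expression.

The payload is a synthetic, human codon-optimized open reading frame for AcrIIC1, an anti-CRISPR protein, fused at its C-terminus to the SV40 nuclear localization signal so the protein is directed to the nucleus. The automated annotation does not label this coding sequence, but an unannotated gap between the T7 promoter and the bGH polyadenylation signal is where the insert would be expected to lie. Upstream, the human cytomegalovirus immediate early enhancer and promoter drive strong constitutive transcription in mammalian cells, while the bacteriophage T7 promoter placed just downstream of CMV allows the same cassette to be transcribed by T7 RNA polymerase, for example for in vitro transcription. The bGH signal terminates and polyadenylates the mammalian transcript.

The associated work concerns broad-spectrum anti-CRISPR proteins, and the construct is suited to expressing AcrIIC1 in human cells to test its inhibition of Cas9 activity, although the record does not name specific Cas targets or assays.
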