Addgene plasmid #134340: pCMV-T7-AcrIIC1-NLS(SV40) (KAC208)
Purpose: CMV and T7 promoter expression plasmid for human codon optimized AcrIIC1 with C-terminal NLS (SV40)
Depositing lab: Joseph Bondy-Denomy & Benjamin Kleinstiver. Depositing organization: Massachusetts General Hospital. Publication: Broad-spectrum anti-CRISPR proteins facilitate horizontal gene transfer. Mahendra C, Christie KA, Osuna BA, Pinilla-Redondo R, Kleinstiver BP, Bondy-Denomy J. Nat Microbiol. 2020 Apr;5(4):620-629. doi: 10.1038/s41564-020-0692-2. Epub 2020 Mar 26. PubMed 32218510.
Backbone
  Vector backbone: JDS246 (Addgene plasmid #43861)
  Vector type: Mammalian Expression
Growth in bacteria
  Bacterial resistance: Ampicillin, 100 μg/mL
  Growth temperature: 37°C
  Growth strain: DH5alpha
  Copy number: High Copy
Gene/Insert
  Gene/Insert name: human codon optimized AcrIIC1 (alt name: KAC208)
  Species: Synthetic
  Promoter: CMV and T7
  Tag / fusion protein: NLS(SV40) (C terminal on insert)
  Cloning method: Gibson Cloning
  Sequencing primers: 5′ oBK6928-CCAAGTCTCCACCCCATTGACG; 3′ n/a
Terms and licenses: Academic/Nonprofit Terms; Industry Terms: Not Available to Industry
How to cite: pCMV-T7-AcrIIC1-NLS(SV40) (KAC208) was a gift from Joseph Bondy-Denomy & Benjamin Kleinstiver (Addgene plasmid # 134340 ; http://n2t.net/addgene:134340 ; RRID:Addgene_134340)
